Addgene plasmid #218426: pcDNA5/FRT/TO GABARAP(5X/G116A)-mTagBFP2-GABARAP(5X)
Purpose: Expression of GABARAP split tandem protein with mTagBFP2, 5X: K2A, K13A, R15A, K20A, K23A
Depositing lab: Dieter Willbold. Depositing organization: Forschungszentrum Juelich GmbH. Publication: Highlighting the hidden: monitoring the avidity-driven association of a fluorescent GABARAP tandem with microtubules in living cells. Uffing A, Gold L, Gensch T, Weiergraber OH, Hoffmann S, Willbold D. Autophagy Rep. 2024 May 16;3(1):2348899. doi: 10.1080/27694127.2024.2348899. eCollection 2024. PubMed 40395516.
Backbone
  Vector backbone: pcDNA5/FRT/TO
  Backbone manufacturer: Thermo Fisher
  Backbone size w/o insert (bp): 5049
  Total vector size (bp): 6510
  Modifications to backbone: Part of MCS removed (TTAAGCTTGGTACCGAGCTCGGATCCACTAGTCCAGTGTGGTGGAATTCTGCAGATATCCAGCACAGTGGCGGCCGCTCGAGTCTAGA), --> PmeI site followed by PspOMI site (TTTAAACGGGCCC), second PmeI site removed (gt --> ac) downstream of ApaI site
  Vector type: Mammalian Expression
  Selectable markers: Hygromycin
Growth in bacteria
  Bacterial resistance: Ampicillin, 100 μg/mL
  Growth temperature: 37°C
  Growth strain: DH5alpha
  Copy number: High Copy
Gene/Insert
  Gene/Insert name: GABARAP(G116A/5X)-mTagBFP2-GABARAP(5X)
  Species: H. sapiens (human); Entacmaea quadricolor
  Insert size (bp): 1461
  Mutation: 5X: K2A, K13A, R15A, K20A, K23A mutations of both GABARAPs, G116A mutation of upstream GABARAP
  Entrez Gene: GABARAP (a.k.a. ATG8A, GABARAP-a, MM46)
  Promoter: CMV
  Tag / fusion protein: mTagBFP2
  Cloning method: Restriction Enzyme; 5′ cloning site PmeI (not destroyed); 3′ cloning site ApaI (not destroyed)
  Sequencing primers: 5′ CMV-fw; 3′ BGH-rev
Terms and licenses: Academic/Nonprofit Terms; Industry Terms: Not Available to Industry
How to cite: pcDNA5/FRT/TO GABARAP(5X/G116A)-mTagBFP2-GABARAP(5X) was a gift from Dieter Willbold (Addgene plasmid # 218426 ; http://n2t.net/addgene:218426 ; RRID:Addgene_218426)
