[The description below was written by a language model from this plasmid's Addgene catalogue record and pLannotate feature annotations shown in this document.]
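Description:
pcDNA5/FRT/TO GABARAP(5X/G116A)-mTagBFP2-GABARAP(5X) is a mammalian expression plasmid built on the pcDNA5/FRT/TO backbone, in which part of the multiple cloning site was replaced to leave a PmeI site followed by a PspOMI/ApaI site, the sites used to insert the payload. It is maintained in E. coli through a high-copy ColE1/pUC-type origin and an ampicillin resistance gene. For mammalian cells it carries an FRT site placed directly upstream of a hygromycin resistance coding sequence with an SV40 polyadenylation signal. In this backbone design the hygromycin gene lacks its own promoter and start codon. It becomes functional only after FLP-mediated integration into a matching genomic FRT site, which permits selection of isogenic stable lines.

The insert is a single open reading frame of about 1.5 kb encoding a "split tandem": human GABARAP, then the blue fluorescent protein mTagBFP2 (derived from Entacmaea quadricolor), then a second GABARAP copy, followed by the bovine growth hormone polyadenylation signal. Both GABARAP units carry the 5X substitutions (K2A, K13A, R15A, K20A, K23A), and the upstream copy also carries G116A. The record does not explain these changes, but G116 is the C-terminal glycine normally exposed by processing and used for lipid conjugation, so its mutation presumably keeps the fusion intact. Transcription is driven by the CMV enhancer/promoter. The short tet operator matches just downstream of it correspond to the TetO2 sites of the "TO" design, which make expression tetracycline-inducible in cells producing Tet repressor and constitutive elsewhere. The associated publication concerns avidity-driven association of a fluorescent GABARAP tandem with microtubules in living cells, which suggests this 5X construct is a mutant variant for imaging studies of that interaction.
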