Features (pLannotate 1.2.2; 24 found; start..end, strand, type, name):
     28..80      -  misc_feature   bom (fragment): basis of mobility region from pBR322
    235..614     +  enhancer       CMV enhancer: human cytomegalovirus immediate early enhancer
    615..818     +  promoter       CMV promoter: human cytomegalovirus (CMV) immediate early promoter
    820..839     +  promoter       PLtetO-1 promoter (fragment): modified phage lambda PL promoter with tet operator sites (Lutz and Bujard, 1997)
    841..860     +  promoter       PLtetO-1 promoter (fragment): modified phage lambda PL promoter with tet operator sites (Lutz and Bujard, 1997)
    868..901     +  promoter       TRE3GV promoter (fragment): 3rd-generation Tet-responsive promoter that can be activated by binding of Tet-On® 3G, optimized for retroviral and lentiviral vectors
    982..1332    +  CDS            GABARAP: GBRAP_HUMAN - Also known as FLC3B. Experimental evidence at protein level: Swiss-Prot protein existence level 1. Ubiquitin-like modifier that plays a role in intracellular transport of GABA(A) receptors and its interaction with the cytoskeleton (PubMed:9892355). Involved in autophagy: while LC3s are involved in elongation of the phagophore membrane, the GABARAP/GATE-16 subfamily is essential for a later stage in autophagosome maturation (PubMed:15169837, PubMed:20562859, PubMed:22948227). Through its interaction with the reticulophagy receptor TEX264, participates in the remodeling of subdomai
   1351..2061    +  CDS            mTagBFP2: mTagBFP2 is a basic (constitutively fluorescent) blue fluorescent protein published in 2011, derived from Entacmaea quadricolor. It is reported to be a very rapidly-maturing monomer with very low acid sensitivity.
   2062..2082    +  misc_feature   MCS (fragment): multiple cloning site
   2083..2433    +  CDS            GABARAP: GBRAP_HUMAN - Also known as FLC3B. Experimental evidence at protein level: Swiss-Prot protein existence level 1. Ubiquitin-like modifier that plays a role in intracellular transport of GABA(A) receptors and its interaction with the cytoskeleton (PubMed:9892355). Involved in autophagy: while LC3s are involved in elongation of the phagophore membrane, the GABARAP/GATE-16 subfamily is essential for a later stage in autophagosome maturation (PubMed:15169837, PubMed:20562859, PubMed:22948227). Through its interaction with the reticulophagy receptor TEX264, participates in the remodeling of subdomai
   2468..2692    +  polyA_signal   bGH poly(A) signal: bovine growth hormone polyadenylation signal
   2696..2717    +  promoter       SV40 promoter (fragment): SV40 enhancer and early promoter
   2738..2971    +  rep_origin     f1 ori (fragment) (sequence partly withheld): f1 bacteriophage origin of replication; arrow indicates direction of (+) strand synthesis
   2976..3023    +  protein_bind   FRT: FLP-mediated recombination occurs in the 8-bp core sequence TCTAGAAA (Turan and Bode, 2011). FLP recombinase from the Saccharomyces cerevisiae 2μ plasmid
   3031..4053    +  CDS            HygR: aminoglycoside phosphotransferase from E. coli; aph(4)-Ia; confers resistance to hygromycin
   4063..4188    +  CDS            ble (fragment): BLE_KLEPN - Experimental evidence at protein level: Swiss-Prot protein existence level 1. Binding protein with a strong affinity to the bleomycin family of antibiotics. Binds to CL990; an antimitotic-antibiotic compound. From Klebsiella pneumoniae.
   4183..4304    +  polyA_signal   SV40 poly(A) signal: SV40 polyadenylation signal
   4377..4393    -  protein_bind   lac operator: The lac repressor binds to the lac operator to inhibit transcription in E. coli. This inhibition can be relieved by adding lactose or isopropyl-β-D-thiogalactopyranoside (IPTG). lac repressor encoded by lacI
   4401..4431    -  promoter       lac promoter: promoter for the E. coli lac operon
   4446..4467    -  protein_bind   CAP binding site: CAP binding activates transcription in the presence of cAMP. E. coli catabolite activator protein
   4480..4572    -  CDS            lacI (fragment): lac repressor; lacI; The lac repressor binds to the lac operator to inhibit transcription in E. coli. This inhibition can be relieved by adding lactose or isopropyl-β-D-thiogalactopyranoside (IPTG).
   4755..5343    -  rep_origin     ori: high-copy-number ColE1/pMB1/pBR322/pUC origin of replication
   5514..6374    -  CDS            AmpR: β-lactamase; bla; confers resistance to ampicillin, carbenicillin, and related antibiotics
   6375..6479    -  promoter       AmpR promoter: bla
>Addgene plasmid #218426 | pcDNA5/FRT/TO GABARAP(5X/G116A)-mTagBFP2-GABARAP(5X) | addgene full sequence | sequence record 434963 | Addgene NGS Result
GACGGATCGGGAGATCTCCCGATCCCCTATGGTGCACTCTCAGTACAATCTGCTCTGATGCCGCATAGTT
AAGCCAGTATCTGCTCCCTGCTTGTGTGTTGGAGGTCGCTGAGTAGTGCGCGAGCAAAATTTAAGCTACA
ACAAGGCAAGGCTTGACCGACAATTGCATGAAGAATCTGCTTAGGGTTAGGCGTTTTGCGCTGCTTCGCG
ATGTACGGGCCAGATATACGCGTTGACATTGATTATTGACTAGTTATTAATAGTAATCAATTACGGGGTC
ATTAGTTCATAGCCCATATATGGAGTTCCGCGTTACATAACTTACGGTAAATGGCCCGCCTGGCTGACCG
CCCAACGACCCCCGCCCATTGACGTCAATAATGACGTATGTTCCCATAGTAACGCCAATAGGGACTTTCC
ATTGACGTCAATGGGTGGAGTATTTACGGTAAACTGCCCACTTGGCAGTACATCAAGTGTATCATATGCC
AAGTACGCCCCCTATTGACGTCAATGACGGTAAATGGCCCGCCTGGCATTATGCCCAGTACATGACCTTA
TGGGACTTTCCTACTTGGCAGTACATCTACGTATTAGTCATCGCTATTACCATGGTGATGCGGTTTTGGC
AGTACATCAATGGGCGTGGATAGCGGTTTGACTCACGGGGATTTCCAAGTCTCCACCCCATTGACGTCAA
TGGGAGTTTGTTTTGGCACCAAAATCAACGGGACTTTCCAAAATGTCGTAACAACTCCGCCCCATTGACG
CAAATGGGCGGTAGGCGTGTACGGTGGGAGGTCTATATAAGCAGAGCTCTCCCTATCAGTGATAGAGATC
TCCCTATCAGTGATAGAGATCGTCGACGAGCTCGTTTAGTGAACCGTCAGATCGCCTGGAGACGCCATCC
ACGCTGTTTTGACCTCCATAGAAGACACCGGGACCGATCCAGCCTCCGGACTCTAGCGTTTAAACGCAAC
CATGGCATTCGTGTACAAAGAAGAGCATCCGTTCGAGGCGCGCGCATCTGAGGGCGAGGCAATCCGAGCC
AAATACCCGGACCGGGTGCCGGTGATAGTAGAAAAGGCTCCCAAAGCTCGGATAGGAGACCTGGACAAAA
AGAAATACCTGGTGCCTTCTGATCTCACAGTTGGTCAGTTCTACTTCTTGATCCGGAAGCGAATTCATCT
CCGAGCTGAGGATGCCTTGTTTTTCTTTGTCAACAATGTCATTCCACCCACCAGTGCCACAATGGGTCAG
CTGTACCAGGAACACCATGAAGAAGACTTCTTTCTCTACATTGCCTACAGTGACGAAAGTGTCTACGCTC
TGTCCGGATCAGATGGATCCATGGTGTCTAAGGGCGAAGAGCTGATTAAGGAGAACATGCACATGAAGCT
GTACATGGAGGGCACCGTGGACAACCATCACTTCAAGTGCACATCCGAGGGCGAAGGCAAGCCCTACGAG
GGCACCCAGACCATGAGAATCAAGGTGGTCGAGGGCGGCCCTCTCCCCTTCGCCTTCGACATCCTGGCTA
CTAGCTTCCTCTACGGCAGCAAGACCTTCATCAACCACACCCAGGGCATCCCCGACTTCTTCAAGCAGTC
CTTCCCTGAGGGCTTCACATGGGAGAGAGTCACCACATACGAAGACGGGGGCGTGCTGACCGCTACCCAG
GACACCAGCCTCCAGGACGGCTGCCTCATCTACAACGTCAAGATCAGAGGGGTGAACTTCACATCCAACG
GCCCTGTGATGCAGAAGAAAACACTCGGCTGGGAGGCCTTCACCGAGACGCTGTACCCCGCTGACGGCGG
CCTGGAAGGCAGAAACGACATGGCCCTGAAGCTCGTGGGCGGGAGCCATCTGATCGCAAACGCCAAGACC
ACATATAGATCCAAGAAACCCGCTAAGAACCTCAAGATGCCTGGCGTCTACTATGTGGACTACAGACTGG
AAAGAATCAAGGAGGCCAACAACGAGACCTACGTCGAGCAGCACGAGGTGGCAGTGGCCAGATACTGCGA
CCTCCCTAGCAAACTGGGGCACAAGCTTAATTCCGGACTCAGATCTCGAGCTATGGCATTCGTGTACAAA
GAAGAGCATCCGTTCGAGGCGCGCGCATCTGAGGGCGAGGCAATCCGAGCCAAATACCCGGACCGGGTGC
CGGTGATAGTAGAAAAGGCTCCCAAAGCTCGGATAGGAGACCTGGACAAAAAGAAATACCTGGTGCCTTC
TGATCTCACAGTTGGTCAGTTCTACTTCTTGATCCGGAAGCGAATTCATCTCCGAGCTGAGGATGCCTTG
TTTTTCTTTGTCAACAATGTCATTCCACCCACCAGTGCCACAATGGGTCAGCTGTACCAGGAACACCATG
AAGAAGACTTCTTTCTCTACATTGCCTACAGTGACGAAAGTGTCTACGGTCTGTAAGGGCCCACTTAAAC
CCGCTGATCAGCCTCGACTGTGCCTTCTAGTTGCCAGCCATCTGTTGTTTGCCCCTCCCCCGTGCCTTCC
TTGACCCTGGAAGGTGCCACTCCCACTGTCCTTTCCTAATAAAATGAGGAAATTGCATCGCATTGTCTGA
GTAGGTGTCATTCTATTCTGGGGGGTGGGGTGGGGCAGGACAGCAAGGGGGAGGATTGGGAAGACAATAG
CAGGCATGCTGGGGATGCGGTGGGCTCTATGGCTTCTGAGGCGGAAAGAACCAGCTGGGGCTCTAGGGGG
TATCCCC
[124 nt withheld, positions 2738-2861]
C
[91 nt withheld, positions 2863-2953]
AGGGTGATGGTTCACGTACCTAGAAGTTCCTATTCCGAAGTTCCTATTCTCTAGAAAGTATAGGAACTTC
CTTGGCCAAAAAGCCTGAACTCACCGCGACGTCTGTCGAGAAGTTTCTGATCGAAAAGTTCGACAGCGTC
TCCGACCTGATGCAGCTCTCGGAGGGCGAAGAATCTCGTGCTTTCAGCTTCGATGTAGGAGGGCGTGGAT
ATGTCCTGCGGGTAAATAGCTGCGCCGATGGTTTCTACAAAGATCGTTATGTTTATCGGCACTTTGCATC
GGCCGCGCTCCCGATTCCGGAAGTGCTTGACATTGGGGAATTCAGCGAGAGCCTGACCTATTGCATCTCC
CGCCGTGCACAGGGTGTCACGTTGCAAGACCTGCCTGAAACCGAACTGCCCGCTGTTCTGCAGCCGGTCG
CGGAGGCCATGGATGCGATCGCTGCGGCCGATCTTAGCCAGACGAGCGGGTTCGGCCCATTCGGACCGCA
AGGAATCGGTCAATACACTACATGGCGTGATTTCATATGCGCGATTGCTGATCCCCATGTGTATCACTGG
CAAACTGTGATGGACGACACCGTCAGTGCGTCCGTCGCGCAGGCTCTCGATGAGCTGATGCTTTGGGCCG
AGGACTGCCCCGAAGTCCGGCACCTCGTGCACGCGGATTTCGGCTCCAACAATGTCCTGACGGACAATGG
CCGCATAACAGCGGTCATTGACTGGAGCGAGGCGATGTTCGGGGATTCCCAATACGAGGTCGCCAACATC
TTCTTCTGGAGGCCGTGGTTGGCTTGTATGGAGCAGCAGACGCGCTACTTCGAGCGGAGGCATCCGGAGC
TTGCAGGATCGCCGCGGCTCCGGGCGTATATGCTCCGCATTGGTCTTGACCAACTCTATCAGAGCTTGGT
TGACGGCAATTTCGATGATGCAGCTTGGGCGCAGGGTCGATGCGACGCAATCGTCCGATCCGGAGCCGGG
ACTGTCGGGCGTACACAAATCGCCCGCAGAAGCGCGGCCGTCTGGACCGATGGCTGTGTAGAAGTACTCG
CCGATAGTGGAAACCGACGCCCCAGCACTCGTCCGAGGGCAAAGGAATAGCACGTACTACGAGATTTCGA
TTCCACCGCCGCCTTCTATGAAAGGTTGGGCTTCGGAATCGTTTTCCGGGACGCCGGCTGGATGATCCTC
CAGCGCGGGGATCTCATGCTGGAGTTCTTCGCCCACCCCAACTTGTTTATTGCAGCTTATAATGGTTACA
AATAAAGCAATAGCATCACAAATTTCACAAATAAAGCATTTTTTTCACTGCATTCTAGTTGTGGTTTGTC
CAAACTCATCAATGTATCTTATCATGTCTGTATACCGTCGACCTCTAGCTAGAGCTTGGCGTAATCATGG
TCATAGCTGTTTCCTGTGTGAAATTGTTATCCGCTCACAATTCCACACAACATACGAGCCGGAAGCATAA
AGTGTAAAGCCTGGGGTGCCTAATGAGTGAGCTAACTCACATTAATTGCGTTGCGCTCACTGCCCGCTTT
CCAGTCGGGAAACCTGTCGTGCCAGCTGCATTAATGAATCGGCCAACGCGCGGGGAGAGGCGGTTTGCGT
ATTGGGCGCTCTTCCGCTTCCTCGCTCACTGACTCGCTGCGCTCGGTCGTTCGGCTGCGGCGAGCGGTAT
CAGCTCACTCAAAGGCGGTAATACGGTTATCCACAGAATCAGGGGATAACGCAGGAAAGAACATGTGAGC
AAAAGGCCAGCAAAAGGCCAGGAACCGTAAAAAGGCCGCGTTGCTGGCGTTTTTCCATAGGCTCCGCCCC
CCTGACGAGCATCACAAAAATCGACGCTCAAGTCAGAGGTGGCGAAACCCGACAGGACTATAAAGATACC
AGGCGTTTCCCCCTGGAAGCTCCCTCGTGCGCTCTCCTGTTCCGACCCTGCCGCTTACCGGATACCTGTC
CGCCTTTCTCCCTTCGGGAAGCGTGGCGCTTTCTCATAGCTCACGCTGTAGGTATCTCAGTTCGGTGTAG
GTCGTTCGCTCCAAGCTGGGCTGTGTGCACGAACCCCCCGTTCAGCCCGACCGCTGCGCCTTATCCGGTA
ACTATCGTCTTGAGTCCAACCCGGTAAGACACGACTTATCGCCACTGGCAGCAGCCACTGGTAACAGGAT
TAGCAGAGCGAGGTATGTAGGCGGTGCTACAGAGTTCTTGAAGTGGTGGCCTAACTACGGCTACACTAGA
AGAACAGTATTTGGTATCTGCGCTCTGCTGAAGCCAGTTACCTTCGGAAAAAGAGTTGGTAGCTCTTGAT
CCGGCAAACAAACCACCGCTGGTAGCGGTGGTTTTTTTGTTTGCAAGCAGCAGATTACGCGCAGAAAAAA
AGGATCTCAAGAAGATCCTTTGATCTTTTCTACGGGGTCTGACGCTCAGTGGAACGAAAACTCACGTTAA
GGGATTTTGGTCATGAGATTATCAAAAAGGATCTTCACCTAGATCCTTTTAAATTAAAAATGAAGTTTTA
AATCAATCTAAAGTATATATGAGTAAACTTGGTCTGACAGTTACCAATGCTTAATCAGTGAGGCACCTAT
CTCAGCGATCTGTCTATTTCGTTCATCCATAGTTGCCTGACTCCCCGTCGTGTAGATAACTACGATACGG
GAGGGCTTACCATCTGGCCCCAGTGCTGCAATGATACCGCGAGACCCACGCTCACCGGCTCCAGATTTAT
CAGCAATAAACCAGCCAGCCGGAGGGGCCGAGCGCAGAAGTGGTCCTGCAACTTTATCCGCCTCCATCCA
GTCTATTAATTGTTGCCGGGAAGCTAGAGTAAGTAGTTCGCCAGTTAATAGTTTGCGCAACGTTGTTGCC
ATTGCTACAGGCATCGTGGTGTCACGCTCGTCGTTTGGTATGGCTTCATTCAGCTCCGGTTCCCAACGAT
CAAGGCGAGTTACATGATCCCCCATGTTGTGCAAAAAAGCGGTTAGCTCCTTCGGTCCTCCGATCGTTGT
CAGAAGTAAGTTGGCCGCAGTGTTATCACTCATGGTTATGGCAGCACTGCATAATTCTCTTACTGTCATG
CCATCCGTAAGATGCTTTTCTGTGACTGGTGAGTACTCAACCAAGTCATTCTGAGAATAGTGTATGCGGC
GACCGAGTTGCTCTTGCCCGGCGTCAATACGGGATAATACCGCGCCACATAGCAGAACTTTAAAAGTGCT
CATCATTGGAAAACGTTCTTCGGGGCGAAAACTCTCAAGGATCTTACCGCTGTTGAGATCCAGTTCGATG
TAACCCACTCGTGCACCCAACTGATCTTCAGCATCTTTTACTTTCACCAGCGTTTCTGGGTGAGCAAAAA
CAGGAAGGCAAAATGCCGCAAAAAAGGGAATAAGGGCGACACGGAAATGTTGAATACTCATACTCTTCCT
TTTTCAATATTATTGAAGCATTTATCAGGGTTATTGTCTCATGAGCGGATACATATTTGAATGTATTTAG
AAAAATAAACAAATAGGGGTTCCGCGCACATTTCCCCGAAAAGTGCCACCTGACGTC
