>Addgene plasmid #218426 | pcDNA5/FRT/TO GABARAP(5X/G116A)-mTagBFP2-GABARAP(5X) | depositor partial sequence | sequence record 425671 | sequencing result, CMV-fw
CCCTATCAGTGATAGAGATCGTCGACGAGCTCGTTTAGTGAACCGTCAGATCGCCTGGAGACGCCATCCA
CGCTGTTTTGACCTCCATAGAAGACACCGGGACCGATCCAGCCTCCGGACTCTAGCGTTTAAACGCAACC
ATGGCATTCGTGTACAAAGAAGAGCATCCGTTCGAGGCGCGCGCATCTGAGGGCGAGGCAATCCGAGCCA
AATACCCGGACCGGGTGCCGGTGATAGTAGAAAAGGCTCCCAAAGCTCGGATAGGAGACCTGGACAAAAA
GAAATACCTGGTGCCTTCTGATCTCACAGTTGGTCAGTTCTACTTCTTGATCCGGAAGCGAATTCATCTC
CGAGCTGAGGATGCCTTGTTTTTCTTTGTCAACAATGTCATTCCACCCACCAGTGCCACAATGGGTCAGC
TGTACCAGGAACACCATGAAGAAGACTTCTTTCTCTACATTGCCTACAGTGACGAAAGTGTCTACGCTCT
GTCCGGATCAGATGGATCCATGGTGTCTAAGGGCGAAGAGCTGATTAAGGAGAACATGCACATGAAGCTG
TACATGGAGGGCACCGTGGACAACCATCACTTCAAGTGCACATCCGAGGGCGAAGGCAAGCCCTACGAGG
GCACCCAGACCATGAGAATCAAGGTGGTCGAGGGCGGCCCTCTCCCCTTCGCCTTCGACATCCTGGCTAC
TAGCTTCCTCTACGGCAGCAAGACCTTCATCAACCACACCCAGGGCATCCCCGACTTCTTCAAGCAGTCC
TTCCCTGAGGGCTTCACATGGGAGAGAGTCACCACATACGAAGACGGGGGCGTGCTGACCGCTACCCAGG
ACACCAGCCTCCAGGACGGCTGCCTCATCTACAACGTCAAGATCAGAGGGGTGAACTTCACATCCAACGG
CCCTGTGATGCAGAAGAAAACACTCGGCTGGGAGGCCTTCACCGAGACGCTGTACCCCGCTGACGGCGGC
CTGGAAGGCAGAAACGACATGGCCCTGAAGCTCGTGGGCGGGAGCCATCTGA
