>Addgene plasmid #218426 | pcDNA5/FRT/TO GABARAP(5X/G116A)-mTagBFP2-GABARAP(5X) | depositor partial sequence | sequence record 425672 | sequencing result, BGH-rev (TAGAAGGCACAGTCGAGG)
ACTGTAGGCAATGTAGAGAAAGAAGTCTTCTTCATGGTGTTCCTGGTACAGCTGACCCATTGTGGCACTG
GTGGGTGGAATGACATTGTTGACAAAGAAAAACAAGGCATCCTCAGCTCGGAGATGAATTCGCTTCCGGA
TCAAGAAGTAGAACTGACCAACTGTGAGATCAGAAGGCACCAGGTATTTCTTTTTGTCCAGGTCTCCTAT
CCGAGCTTTGGGAGCCTTTTCTACTATCACCGGCACCCGGTCCGGGTATTTGGCTCGGATTGCCTCGCCC
TCAGATGCGCGCGCCTCGAACGGATGCTCTTCTTTGTACACGAATGCCATAGCTCGAGATCTGAGTCCGG
AATTAAGCTTGTGCCCCAGTTTGCTAGGGAGGTCGCAGTATCTGGCCACTGCCACCTCGTGCTGCTCGAC
GTAGGTCTCGTTGTTGGCCTCCTTGATTCTTTCCAGTCTGTAGTCCACATAGTAGACGCCAGGCATCTTG
AGGTTCTTAGCGGGTTTCTTGGATCTATATGTGGTCTTGGCGTTTGCGATCAGATGGCTCCCGCCCACGA
GCTTCAGGGCCATGTCGTTTCTGCCTTCCAGGCCGCCGTCAGCGGGGTACAGCGTCTCGGTGAAGGCCTC
CCAGCCGAGTGTTTTCTTCTGCATCACAGGGCCGTTGGATGTGAAGTTCACCCCTCTGATCTTGACGTTG
TAGATGAGGCAGCCGTCCTGGAGGCTGGTGTCCTGGGTAGCGGTCAGCACGCCCCCGTCTTCGTATGTGG
TGACTCTCTCCCATGTGAAGCCCTCAGGGAAGGACTGCTTGAAGAAGTCGGGGATGCCCTGGGTGTGGTT
GATGAAGGTCTTGCTGCCGTAGAGGAAGCTAGTAGCCAGGATGTCGAAGGCGAAGGGGAGAGGGCCGCCC
TCGACCACCTTGATTCTCATGGTCTGGGTGCCCTCGTAGGGCTTGCCTTCGCCCTCGGATGTGCACTTGA
AGTGAT
